>Addgene plasmid #185784 | pET28a-Tyr-P(11)4 | addgene full sequence | sequence record 367552 | Addgene NGS Result
CTGATGCCGCATAGTTAAGCCAGTATACACTCCGCTATCGCTACGTGACTGGGTCATGGCTGCGCCCCGA
CACCCGCCAACACCCGCTGACGCGCCCTGACGGGCTTGTCTGCTCCCGGCATCCGCTTACAGACAAGCTG
TGACCGTCTCCGGGAGCTGCATGTGTCAGAGGTTTTCACCGTCATCACCGAAACGCGCGAGGCAGCTGCG
GTAAAGCTCATCAGCGTGGTCGTGAAGCGATTCACAGATGTCTGCCTGTTCATCCGCGTCCAGCTCGTTG
AGTTTCTCCAGAAGCGTTAATGTCTGGCTTCTGATAAAGCGGGCCATGTTAAGGGCGGTTTTTTCCTGTT
TGGTCACTGATGCCTCCGTGTAAGGGGGATTTCTGTTCATGGGGGTAATGATACCGATGAAACGAGAGAG
GATGCTCACGATACGGGTTACTGATGATGAACATGCCCGGTTACTGGAACGTTGTGAGGGTAAACAACTG
GCGGTATGGATGCGGCGGGACCAGAGAAAAATCACTCAGGGTCAATGCCAGCGCTTCGTTAATACAGATG
TAGGTGTTCCACAGGGTAGCCAGCAGCATCCTGCGATGCAGATCCGGAACATAATGGTGCAGGGCGCTGA
CTTCCGCGTTTCCAGACTTTACGAAACACGGAAACCGAAGACCATTCATGTTGTTGCTCAGGTCGCAGAC
GTTTTGCAGCAGCAGTCGCTTCACGTTCGCTCGCGTATCGGTGATTCATTCTGCTAACCAGTAAGGCAAC
CCCGCCAGCCTAGCCGGGTCCTCAACGACAGGAGCACGATCATGCGCACCCGTGGGGCCGCCATGCCGGC
GATAATGGCCTGCTTCTCGCCGAAACGTTTGGTGGCGGGACCAGTGACGAAGGCTTGAGCGAGGGCGTGC
AAGATTCCGAATACCGCAAGCGACAGGCCGATCATCGTCGCGCTCCAGCGAAAGCGGTCCTCGCCGAAAA
TGACCCAGAGCGCTGCCGGCACCTGTCCTACGAGTTGCATGATAAAGAAGACAGTCATAAGTGCGGCGAC
GATAGTCATGCCCCGCGCCCACCGGAAGGAGCTGACTGGGTTGAAGGCTCTCAAGGGCATCGGTCGAGAT
CCCGGTGCCTAATGAGTGAGCTAACTTACATTAATTGCGTTGCGCTCACTGCCCGCTTTCCAGTCGGGAA
ACCTGTCGTGCCAGCTGCATTAATGAATCGGCCAACGCGCGGGGAGAGGCGGTTTGCGTATTGGGCGCCA
GGGTGGTTTTTCTTTTCACCAGTGAGACGGGCAACAGCTGATTGCCCTTCACCGCCTGGCCCTGAGAGAG
TTGCAGCAAGCGGTCCACGCTGGTTTGCCCCAGCAGGCGAAAATCCTGTTTGATGGTGGTTAACGGCGGG
ATATAACATGAGCTGTCTTCGGTATCGTCGTATCCCACTACCGAGATATCCGCACCAACGCGCAGCCCGG
ACTCGGTAATGGCGCGCATTGCGCCCAGCGCCATCTGATCGTTGGCAACCAGCATCGCAGTGGGAACGAT
GCCCTCATTCAGCATTTGCATGGTTTGTTGAAAACCGGACATGGCACTCCAGTCGCCTTCCCGTTCCGCT
ATCGGCTGAATTTGATTGCGAGTGAGATATTTATGCCAGCCAGCCAGACGCAGACGCGCCGAGACAGAAC
TTAATGGGCCCGCTAACAGCGCGATTTGCTGGTGACCCAATGCGACCAGATGCTCCACGCCCAGTCGCGT
ACCGTCTTCATGGGAGAAAATAATACTGTTGATGGGTGTCTGGTCAGAGACATCAAGAAATAACGCCGGA
ACATTAGTGCAGGCAGCTTCCACAGCAATGGCATCCTGGTCATCCAGCGGATAGTTAATGATCAGCCCAC
TGACGCGTTGCGCGAGAAGATTGTGCACCGCCGCTTTACAGGCTTCGACGCCGCTTCGTTCTACCATCGA
CACCACCACGCTGGCACCCAGTTGATCGGCGCGAGATTTAATCGCCGCGACAATTTGCGACGGCGCGTGC
AGGGCCAGACTGGAGGTGGCAACGCCAATCAGCAACGACTGTTTGCCCGCCAGTTGTTGTGCCACGCGGT
TGGGAATGTAATTCAGCTCCGCCATCGCCGCTTCCACTTTTTCCCGCGTTTTCGCAGAAACGTGGCTGGC
CTGGTTCACCACGCGGGAAACGGTCTGATAAGAGACACCGGCATACTCTGCGACATCGTATAACGTTACT
GGTTTCACATTCACCACCCTGAATTGACTCTCTTCCGGGCGCTATCATGCCATACCGCGAAAGGTTTTGC
GCCATTCGATGGTGTCCGGGATCTCGACGCTCTCCCTTATGCGACTCCTGCATTAGGAAGCAGCCCAGTA
GTAGGTTGAGGCCGTTGAGCACCGCCGCCGCAAGGAATGGTGCATGCAAGGAGATGGCGCCCAACAGTCC
CCCGGCCACGGGGCCTGCCACCATACCCACGCCGAAACAAGCGCTCATGAGCCCGAAGTGGCGAGCCCGA
TCTTCCCCATCGGTGATGTCGGCGATATAGGCGCCAGCAACCGCACCTGTGGCGCCGGTGATGCCGGCCA
CGATGCGTCCGGCGTAGAGGATCGAGATCTCGATCCCGCGAAATTAATACGACTCACTATAGGGGAATTG
TGAGCGGATAACAATTCCCCTCTAGAAATAATTTTGTTTAACTTTAAGAAGGAGATATACCATGGGCAGC
AGCCATCATCATCATCATCACAGCAGCGGCCTGGTGCCGCGCGGCAGCCATATGAGCAACAAGTACCGTG
TGCGTAAAAACGTTCTGCACCTGACCGACACCGAAAAGCGTGATTTCGTGCGTACCGTTCTGATCCTGAA
GGAGAAAGGTATCTACGACCGTTATATTGCGTGGCACGGTGCGGCGGGTAAATTTCACACCCCGCCGGGC
AGCGATCGTAACGCGGCGCACATGAGCAGCGCGTTCCTGCCGTGGCACCGTGAATACCTGCTGCGTTTTG
AGCGTGACCTGCAAAGCATCAACCCGGAAGTGACCCTGCCGTATTGGGAGTGGGAAACCGACGCGCAGAT
GCAAGATCCGAGCCAGAGCCAAATTTGGAGCGCGGACTTCATGGGTGGCAACGGTAACCCGATCAAGGAC
TTCATTGTTGATACCGGTCCGTTTGCGGCGGGCCGTTGGACCACCATTGATGAACAGGGTAACCCGAGCG
GTGGCCTGAAGCGTAACTTTGGTGCGACCAAAGAGGCGCCGACCCTGCCGACCCGTGACGATGTGCTGAA
CGCGCTGAAAATCACCCAATATGACACCCCGCCGTGGGATATGACCAGCCAGAACAGCTTCCGTAACCAA
CTGGAGGGTTTTATTAACGGTCCGCAGCTGCACAACCGTGTGCACCGTTGGGTTGGTGGCCAGATGGGTG
TGGGTCCGACCGCGCCGAACGACCCGGTTTTCTTTCTGCACCACGCGAACGTGGATCGTATCTGGGCGGT
TTGGCAGATCATTCACCGTAACCAGAACTACCAACCGATGAAGAACGGTCCGTTCGGCCAAAACTTTCGT
GACCCGATGTATCCGTGGAACACCACCCCGGAAGATGTGATGAACCACCGTAAACTGGGTTACGTTTATG
ATATTGAGCTGCGTAAGAGCAAACGTAGCAGCGGTGGCGGTGGCAGCGGTGGCGGTGGCAGCCAGCAACG
TTTCGAGTGGGAATTTGAGCAGCAATAATAACTCGAGCACCACCACCACCACCACTGAGATCCGGCTGCT
AACAAAGCCCGAAAGGAAGCTGAGTTGGCTGCTGCCACCGCTGAGCAATAACTAGCATAACCCCTTGGGG
CCTCTAAACGGGTCTTGAGGGGTTTTTTGCTGAAAGGAGGAACTATATCCGGATTGGCGAATGGG
[124 nt withheld, positions 3916-4039]
C
[91 nt withheld, positions 4041-4131]
A
[49 nt withheld, positions 4133-4181]
CCTTTGACGTTGGAGTCCACGTTCTTT
[37 nt withheld, positions 4209-4245]
ACCCTATCTCGGTCTATTCTTTTGATTTATAAGGGATTTTGCCGATTTCGGCCTATTGGTTAAAAAATGA
GCTGATTTAACAAAAATTTAACGCGAATTTTAACAAAATATTAACGCTTACAATTTAGGTGGCACTTTTC
GGGGAAATGTGCGCGGAACCCCTATTTGTTTATTTTTCTAAATACATTCAAATATGTATCCGCTCATGAA
TTAATTCTTAGAAAAACTCATCGAGCATCAAATGAAACTGCAATTTATTCATATCAGGATTATCAATACC
ATATTTTTGAAAAAGCCGTTTCTGTAATGAAGGAGAAAACTCACCGAGGCAGTTCCATAGGATGGCAAGA
TCCTGGTATCGGTCTGCGATTCCGACTCGTCCAACATCAATACAACCTATTAATTTCCCCTCGTCAAAAA
TAAGGTTATCAAGTGAGAAATCACCATGAGTGACGACTGAATCCGGTGAGAATGGCAAAAGTTTATGCAT
TTCTTTCCAGACTTGTTCAACAGGCCAGCCATTACGCTCGTCATCAAAATCACTCGCATCAACCAAACCG
TTATTCATTCGTGATTGCGCCTGAGCGAGACGAAATACGCGATCGCTGTTAAAAGGACAATTACAAACAG
GAATCGAATGCAACCGGCGCAGGAACACTGCCAGCGCATCAACAATATTTTCACCTGAATCAGGATATTC
TTCTAATACCTGGAATGCTGTTTTCCCGGGGATCGCAGTGGTGAGTAACCATGCATCATCAGGAGTACGG
ATAAAATGCTTGATGGTCGGAAGAGGCATAAATTCCGTCAGCCAGTTTAGTCTGACCATCTCATCTGTAA
CATCATTGGCAACGCTACCTTTGCCATGTTTCAGAAACAACTCTGGCGCATCGGGCTTCCCATACAATCG
ATAGATTGTCGCACCTGATTGCCCGACATTATCGCGAGCCCATTTATACCCATATAAATCAGCATCCATG
TTGGAATTTAATCGCGGCCTAGAGCAAGACGTTTCCCGTTGAATATGGCTCATAACACCCCTTGTATTAC
TGTTTATGTAAGCAGACAGTTTTATTGTTCATGACCAAAATCCCTTAACGTGAGTTTTCGTTCCACTGAG
CGTCAGACCCCGTAGAAAAGATCAAAGGATCTTCTTGAGATCCTTTTTTTCTGCGCGTAATCTGCTGCTT
GCAAACAAAAAAACCACCGCTACCAGCGGTGGTTTGTTTGCCGGATCAAGAGCTACCAACTCTTTTTCCG
AAGGTAACTGGCTTCAGCAGAGCGCAGATACCAAATACTGTCCTTCTAGTGTAGCCGTAGTTAGGCCACC
ACTTCAAGAACTCTGTAGCACCGCCTACATACCTCGCTCTGCTAATCCTGTTACCAGTGGCTGCTGCCAG
TGGCGATAAGTCGTGTCTTACCGGGTTGGACTCAAGACGATAGTTACCGGATAAGGCGCAGCGGTCGGGC
TGAACGGGGGGTTCGTGCACACAGCCCAGCTTGGAGCGAACGACCTACACCGAACTGAGATACCTACAGC
GTGAGCTATGAGAAAGCGCCACGCTTCCCGAAGGGAGAAAGGCGGACAGGTATCCGGTAAGCGGCAGGGT
CGGAACAGGAGAGCGCACGAGGGAGCTTCCAGGGGGAAACGCCTGGTATCTTTATAGTCCTGTCGGGTTT
CGCCACCTCTGACTTGAGCGTCGATTTTTGTGATGCTCGTCAGGGGGGCGGAGCCTATGGAAAAACGCCA
GCAACGCGGCCTTTTTACGGTTCCTGGCCTTTTGCTGGCCTTTTGCTCACATGTTCTTTCCTGCGTTATC
CCCTGATTCTGTGGATAACCGTATTACCGCCTTTGAGTGAGCTGATACCGCTCGCCGCAGCCGAACGACC
GAGCGCAGCGAGTCAGTGAGCGAGGAAGCGGAAGAGCGCCTGATGCGGTATTTTCTCCTTACGCATCTGT
GCGGTATTTCACACCGCAATGGTGCACTCTCAGTACAATCTGCT
Features (pLannotate 1.2.2; 20 found; start..end, strand, type, name):
    166..357     -  CDS            rop: Rop protein, which maintains plasmids at low copy number; rop
    374..754     +  CDS            YPB1_ECOLX: Protein predicted: Swiss-Prot protein existence level 4. From Escherichia coli.
    826..1117    -  CDS            TcR (fragment): tetracycline efflux protein; tet; confers resistance to tetracycline
   1132..1153    -  protein_bind   CAP binding site: CAP binding activates transcription in the presence of cAMP. E. coli catabolite activator protein
   1166..2248    -  CDS            lacI: lac repressor; lacI; The lac repressor binds to the lac operator to inhibit transcription in E. coli. This inhibition can be relieved by adding lactose or isopropyl-β-D-thiogalactopyranoside (IPTG).
   2249..2326    -  promoter       lacI promoter: lacI
   2334..2613    -  CDS            TcR (fragment): tetracycline efflux protein; tet; confers resistance to tetracycline
   2635..2653    +  promoter       T7 promoter: promoter for bacteriophage T7 RNA polymerase
   2654..2678    +  protein_bind   lac operator: The lac repressor binds to the lac operator to inhibit transcription in E. coli. This inhibition can be relieved by adding lactose or isopropyl-β-D-thiogalactopyranoside (IPTG). lac repressor encoded by lacI
   2693..2715    +  RBS            RBS: efficient ribosome binding site from bacteriophage T7 gene 10 (Olins and Rangwala, 1989)
   2734..2750    +  CDS            capTEV™ (fragment): composite tag for in vivo biotinylation, TEV protease cleavage, and 6xHis tagging
   2761..2778    +  CDS            thrombin site: thrombin recognition and cleavage site
   3748..3765    +  CDS            9xHis (fragment): 9xHis affinity tag
   3775..3824    +  CDS            SET1 (fragment): solubility-enhancement tag derived from T7 phage gene 10B
   3832..3879    +  terminator     T7 terminator: transcription terminator for bacteriophage T7 RNA polymerase
   3916..4344    +  rep_origin     f1 ori (sequence partly withheld): f1 bacteriophage origin of replication; arrow indicates direction of (+) strand synthesis
   4397..4454    +  promoter       AmpR promoter (fragment): bla
   4463..5278    -  CDS            KanR: aminoglycoside phosphotransferase; aph(3')-Ia; confers resistance to kanamycin in bacteria or G418 (Geneticin®) in eukaryotes
   5400..5988    +  rep_origin     ori: high-copy-number ColE1/pMB1/pBR322/pUC origin of replication
   6174..64      -  misc_feature   bom (across the origin): basis of mobility region from pBR322
