[The description below was written by a language model from this plasmid's Addgene catalogue record and pLannotate feature annotations shown in this document.]
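Description:
pET28a-Tyr-P(11)4 is a 6,249-nt bacterial expression plasmid built on the pET28a backbone. It encodes tyrosinase from Bacillus megaterium joined through a glycine-serine linker to the P(11)4 self-assembling peptide. The fusion was cloned between the NdeI and XhoI sites, both of which remain intact. This places it in frame with the vector's N-terminal His-tag and the thrombin cleavage site that follows it. The annotation software labels the short tag-like stretches as fragments of other tags. The upstream one corresponds to the recorded N-terminal His-tag. The one downstream of the insert matches the position of the pET28a C-terminal His-tag, but the record does not say whether the insert reads through into it. The tyrosinase–peptide coding region itself is not annotated in the feature table; it would occupy the unlabelled gap of roughly 970 nt between the thrombin site and the downstream His fragment.

Expression is driven by a T7 promoter with an adjacent lac operator and the strong T7 gene 10 ribosome binding site, and it ends at the T7 terminator. The plasmid carries lacI with its own promoter. Transcription is therefore repressed until IPTG is added, in a host that supplies T7 RNA polymerase. Selection is by kanamycin resistance. Replication uses a ColE1/pBR322-type origin accompanied by rop and the bom region, although the catalogue lists the plasmid as high copy. An f1 origin is also present, along with vestigial tetracycline-resistance fragments from the backbone.

According to the associated publication title, the plasmid belongs to work on custom-designed protein particles as multifunctional biomaterials. The likely use is production of a purifiable, His-tagged enzyme in which the appended peptide promotes assembly into such particles.
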