Addgene plasmid #185784: pET28a-Tyr-P(11)4
Purpose: Encodes enzyme tyrosinase linked to P(11)4 self-assembling peptide via a GS-linker sequence
Depositing lab: Lizhong He. Depositing organization: Monash University. Publication: Custom Design of Protein Particles as Multifunctional Biomaterials. Shanbhag BK, Liu C, Pradeep GC, Younas T, Hu KKY, Fulcher AJ, Struwe WB, Steer D, Dumsday G, Harper IS, Kukura P, Haritos VS, He L. Adv. Funct. Mater. 2022, 32, 2108039 10.1002/adfm.202108039.
Backbone
  Vector backbone: pET28a
  Vector type: Bacterial Expression
Growth in bacteria
  Bacterial resistance: Kanamycin, 50 μg/mL
  Growth temperature: 37°C
  Growth strain: DH5alpha
  Copy number: High Copy
Gene/Insert
  Gene/Insert name: Tyr-P(11)4
  Species: Bacillus megaterium
  Promoter: T7
  Tag / fusion protein: His-tag (N terminal on insert)
  Cloning method: Restriction Enzyme; 5′ cloning site NdeI (not destroyed); 3′ cloning site XhoI (not destroyed)
Terms and licenses: Academic/Nonprofit Terms; Industry Terms: Not Available to Industry
How to cite: pET28a-Tyr-P(11)4 was a gift from Lizhong He (Addgene plasmid # 185784 ; http://n2t.net/addgene:185784 ; RRID:Addgene_185784)
