>Addgene plasmid #185784 | pET28a-Tyr-P(11)4 | depositor partial sequence | sequence record 360547 | Gene for Tyr-P114 with 5'and 3' restriction sites
CATATGAGCAACAAGTACCGTGTGCGTAAAAACGTTCTGCACCTGACCGACACCGAAAAGCGTGATTTCG
TGCGTACCGTTCTGATCCTGAAGGAGAAAGGTATCTACGACCGTTATATTGCGTGGCACGGTGCGGCGGG
TAAATTTCACACCCCGCCGGGCAGCGATCGTAACGCGGCGCACATGAGCAGCGCGTTCCTGCCGTGGCAC
CGTGAATACCTGCTGCGTTTTGAGCGTGACCTGCAAAGCATCAACCCGGAAGTGACCCTGCCGTATTGGG
AGTGGGAAACCGACGCGCAGATGCAAGATCCGAGCCAGAGCCAAATTTGGAGCGCGGACTTCATGGGTGG
CAACGGTAACCCGATCAAGGACTTCATTGTTGATACCGGTCCGTTTGCGGCGGGCCGTTGGACCACCATT
GATGAACAGGGTAACCCGAGCGGTGGCCTGAAGCGTAACTTTGGTGCGACCAAAGAGGCGCCGACCCTGC
CGACCCGTGACGATGTGCTGAACGCGCTGAAAATCACCCAATATGACACCCCGCCGTGGGATATGACCAG
CCAGAACAGCTTCCGTAACCAACTGGAGGGTTTTATTAACGGTCCGCAGCTGCACAACCGTGTGCACCGT
TGGGTTGGTGGCCAGATGGGTGTGGGTCCGACCGCGCCGAACGACCCGGTTTTCTTTCTGCACCACGCGA
ACGTGGATCGTATCTGGGCGGTTTGGCAGATCATTCACCGTAACCAGAACTACCAACCGATGAAGAACGG
TCCGTTCGGCCAAAACTTTCGTGACCCGATGTATCCGTGGAACACCACCCCGGAAGATGTGATGAACCAC
CGTAAACTGGGTTACGTTTATGATATTGAGCTGCGTAAGAGCAAACGTAGCAGCGGTGGCGGTGGCAGCG
GTGGCGGTGGCAGCCAGCAACGTTTCGAGTGGGAATTTGAGCAGCAATAATAACTCGAG
